>Addgene plasmid #43703 | III-TGCA | depositor partial sequence | sequence record 58968 | III-TGCA sequence 426 bps
CGTCTCGGCTCACCCCAGAGCAGGTCGTGGCCATTGCCTCGAATGGAGGGGGCAAACAGGCGTTGGAAAC
CGTACAACGATTGCTGCCGGTGCTGTGCCAAGCGCACGGACTCACCCCAGAGCAGGTCGTGGCAATCGCG
AGCAATAACGGCGGAAAACAGGCTTTGGAAACGGTGCAGAGGCTCCTTCCAGTGCTGTGCCAAGCGCACG
GCCTCACCCCAGAGCAGGTCGTGGCGATCGCAAGCCACGACGGAGGAAAGCAAGCCTTGGAAACAGTACA
GAGGCTGTTGCCTGTGCTGTGCCAAGCGCACGGATTAACCCCAGAGCAGGTCGTGGCAATCGCCTCCAAC
ATTGGCGGGAAACAGGCACTCGAGACTGTCCAGCGCCTGCTTCCCGTGCTGTGCCAAGCGCACGGACTCA
GAGACG
