>Addgene plasmid #43703 | III-TGCA | addgene partial sequence | sequence record 61798 | M13-F20 5'-TGTAAAACGACGGCCAGT-3'
GGCGATTGGGCCCTCTAGATGCATGCTCGAGCGGCCGCCAGTGTGATGGATATCTGCAGAATTCGCCCTT
GCCGTCCTAGCGCGTCTCGGCTCACCCCAGAGCAGGTCGTGGCCATTGCCTCGAATGGAGGGGGCAAACA
GGCGTTGGAAACCGTACAACGATTGCTGCCGGTGCTGTGCCAAGCGCACGGACTCACCCCAGAGCAGGTC
GTGGCAATCGCGAGCAATAACGGCGGAAAACAGGCTTTGGAAACGGTGCAGAGGCTCCTTCCAGTGCTGT
GCCAAGCGCACGGCCTCACCCCAGAGCAGGTCGTGGCGATCGCAAGCCACGACGGAGGAAAGCAAGCCTT
GGAAACAGTACAGAGGCTGTTGCCTGTGCTGTGCCAAGCGCACGGATTAACCCCAGAGCAGGTCGTGGCA
ATCGCCTCCAACATTGGCGGGAAACAGGCACTCGAGACTGTCCAGCGCCTGCTTCCCGTGCTGTGCCAAG
CGCACGGACTCAGAGACGTGGGCACAGGAAAGAAGGGCGAATTCCAGCACACTGGCGGCCGTTACTAGTG
GATCCGAGCTCGGTACCAAGCTTGATGCATAGCTTGAGTATTCTATAGTGTCACCTAAATAGCTTGGCGT
AATCATGGTCATAGCTGTTTCCTGTGTGAAATTGTTATCCGCTCACAATTCCACACAACATACGAGCCGG
AAGCATAAAGTGTAAAGCCTGGGGTGCCTAATGAGTGAGCTAACTCACATTAATTGCGTTGCGCTCACTG
CCCGCTTTCCAGTCGGGAAACCTGTCGTGCCAGCTGCATTAATGAATCGGCCAACGCGCGGGGAGAGGCG
GTTTGCGTATTGGGCGCTCTTCCGCTTCCTCGCTCACTGACTCGCTGCGCTCGGTCGTTCGGCTGCGGCG
AGCGGTATCAGCTCACTCAAAGGCGGTAATAC
