[The description below was written by a language model from this plasmid's Addgene catalogue record.]
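Description:
III-TGCA is a bacterial cloning plasmid built on the commercial pCRII-TOPO backbone (about 4.0 kb without insert), into which a 426 bp synthetic fragment was introduced by TOPO cloning. It is a high-copy plasmid propagated in E. coli and carries both ampicillin and kanamycin resistance, as is standard for this backbone, so either or both drugs can be used for selection. The insert sits between the T7 and M13-reverse priming sites of the vector, which are the sites recorded for sequence verification. No feature table is provided, so other backbone elements are not documented in the record.

The record describes the insert only by its name and as synthetic. The associated publication describes a TALEN genome-editing system for making human stem cell-based disease models, which indicates that this plasmid is one component of a TALE repeat assembly library. On that basis, the name plausibly denotes a pre-assembled block of four repeat modules recognising the bases T, G, C and A, with "III" marking its position in the ordered array. The insert size is consistent with roughly four TALE repeats of about 34 amino acids each. This reading is an inference from the name, size and publication rather than something the record states. The plasmid has no stated promoter driving the insert and is not an expression construct. It serves as a storage and source vector from which the module would be taken and joined with other positional modules into a full-length TALEN in a separate destination vector.
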