Addgene plasmid #43703: III-TGCA
Depositing lab: Chad Cowan & Kiran Musunuru. Depositing organization: Harvard University. Publication: A TALEN Genome-Editing System for Generating Human Stem Cell-Based Disease Models. Ding Q, Lee YK, Schaefer EA, Peters DT, Veres A, Kim K, Kuperwasser N, Motola DL, Meissner TB, Hendriks WT, Trevisan M, Gupta RM, Moisan A, Banks E, Friesen M, Schinzel RT, Xia F, Tang A, Xia Y, Figueroa E, Wann A, Ahfeldt T, Daheron L, Zhang F, Rubin LL, Peng LF, Chung RT, Musunuru K, Cowan CA. Cell Stem Cell. 2012 Dec 12. pii: S1934-5909(12)00645-5. doi: 10.1016/j.stem.2012.11.011. PubMed 23246482.
Backbone
  Vector backbone: pCRII-TOPO
  Backbone manufacturer: Invitrogen
  Backbone size w/o insert (bp): 3973
  Vector type: Bacterial Cloning
Growth in bacteria
  Bacterial resistance: Ampicillin and Kanamycin, 100 & 50 μg/mL
  Growth temperature: 37°C
  Growth strain: Top10
  Copy number: High Copy
Gene/Insert
  Gene/Insert name: III-TGCA
  Species: Synthetic
  Insert size (bp): 426
  Cloning method: TOPO Cloning
  Sequencing primers: 5′ T7; 3′ M13-rev
Terms and licenses: Academic/Nonprofit Terms; Industry Terms: Not Available to Industry
How to cite: III-TGCA was a gift from Chad Cowan & Kiran Musunuru (Addgene plasmid # 43703 ; http://n2t.net/addgene:43703 ; RRID:Addgene_43703)
